Addgene plasmid #201952: PX458-3xHA-SpCas9-HF1
Purpose: Mammalian expression plasmid of high-fidelity SpCas9 variant SpCas9-HF1 with T2A-EGFP and cloning backbone for sgRNA
Depositing lab: Debojyoti Chakraborty. Depositing organization: Institute of Genomics and Integrative Biology (CSIR-IGIB). Publication: PAM-flexible Engineered FnCas9 variants for robust and ultra-precise genome editing and diagnostics. Acharya S, Ansari AH, Kumar Das P, Hirano S, Aich M, Rauthan R, Mahato S, Maddileti S, Sarkar S, Kumar M, Phutela R, Gulati S, Rahman A, Goel A, Afzal C, Paul D, Agrawal T, Pulimamidi VK, Jalali S, Nishimasu H, Mariappan I, Nureki O, Maiti S, Chakraborty D. Nat Commun. 2024 Jun 28;15(1):5471. doi: 10.1038/s41467-024-49233-w. PubMed 38942756.
Backbone
  Vector backbone: PX458
  Backbone size w/o insert (bp): 4237
  Total vector size (bp): 9310
  Vector type: Mammalian Expression, CRISPR
  Selectable markers: EGFP
Growth in bacteria
  Bacterial resistance: Ampicillin, 100 μg/mL
  Growth temperature: 37°C
  Growth strain: DH5alpha
  Copy number: Unknown
Gene/Insert
  Gene/Insert name: Mammalian expression plasmid of high-fidelity SpCas9 variant SpCas9-HF1 with T2A-EGFP and cloning backbone for sgRNA
  Species: Synthetic
  Insert size (bp): 5070
  Promoter: Cbh
  Tag / fusion protein: 3xHA (N terminal on insert); NLS (N terminal on insert); NLS (C terminal on insert); T2A-EGFP (C terminal on insert)
  Cloning method: Restriction Enzyme; 5′ cloning site AgeI (not destroyed); 3′ cloning site FseI (not destroyed)
  Sequencing primers: 5′ CTCCGGGCTGTAATTAGCTG
Terms and licenses: Academic/Nonprofit Terms; Industry Terms: Not Available to Industry
How to cite: PX458-3xHA-SpCas9-HF1 was a gift from Debojyoti Chakraborty (Addgene plasmid # 201952 ; http://n2t.net/addgene:201952 ; RRID:Addgene_201952)
