[The description below was written by a language model from this plasmid's Addgene catalogue record and pLannotate feature annotations shown in this document.]
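Description:
PX458-3xHA-SpCas9-HF1 is an all-in-one mammalian CRISPR expression plasmid of about 9.3 kb built on the PX458 backbone. It is propagated in E. coli through a high-copy ColE1/pUC-type origin and selected with ampicillin via the β-lactamase gene. An f1 phage origin is also present. The annotation picks up a single AAV2 inverted terminal repeat downstream of the expression cassette, plus short bom and rop fragments. With only one ITR detected, the record does not support treating the plasmid as an AAV packaging vector, and no drug selection marker for mammalian cells is listed.

The plasmid carries two transcription units. A human U6 RNA polymerase III promoter sits upstream of the Streptococcus pyogenes guide RNA scaffold. The short gap between them serves as the cloning position for a user-supplied spacer, so the plasmid as deposited is an empty sgRNA backbone. The second unit is driven by the Cbh promoter, which consists of the CMV enhancer, chicken β-actin promoter and a hybrid CBA/MVM intron. It expresses SpCas9-HF1, a high-fidelity SpCas9 variant engineered for reduced off-target cleavage. The nuclease has an N-terminal 3xHA epitope tag and an NLS at each end, the C-terminal one annotated as the nucleoplasmin bipartite signal. A T2A self-cleaving peptide then links the nuclease to EGFP, and the transcript ends at a bGH polyadenylation signal. T2A lets EGFP be produced as a separate protein from the same transcript, so green fluorescence marks transfected cells and allows them to be enriched by sorting. The HA tag permits detection of the nuclease by immunoblotting or immunostaining. The Cas9 cassette is flanked by retained AgeI and FseI sites. The construct is suited to transient transfection for genome editing with SpCas9-HF1.
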