Features (pLannotate 1.2.2; 21 found; start..end, strand, type, name):
      1..241     +  promoter       U6 promoter: RNA polymerase III promoter for human U6 snRNA
    268..343     +  misc_RNA       gRNA scaffold: guide RNA scaffold for the Streptococcus pyogenes CRISPR/Cas9 system
    350..393     +  misc_RNA       gRNA scaffold (fragment): guide RNA scaffold for the Streptococcus pyogenes CRISPR/Cas9 system
    440..725     +  enhancer       CMV enhancer: human cytomegalovirus immediate early enhancer; contains an 18-bp deletion relative to the standard CMV enhancer
    727..1004    +  promoter       chicken β-actin promoter: No description available
   1005..1232    +  intron         hybrid intron: hybrid between chicken β-actin (CBA) and minute virus of mice (MMV) introns (Gray et al., 2011)
   1259..1275    +  CDS            3xHA (fragment): three tandem HA epitope tags
   1286..1302    +  CDS            3xHA (fragment): three tandem HA epitope tags
   1313..1339    +  CDS            3xHA (fragment): three tandem HA epitope tags
   1391..5491    +  CDS            Cas9: Cas9 (Csn1) endonuclease from the Streptococcus pyogenes Type II CRISPR/Cas system generates RNA-guided double strand breaks in DNA
   5492..5539    +  CDS            nucleoplasmin NLS: bipartite nuclear localization signal from nucleoplasmin
   5609..6322    +  CDS            EGFP: EGFP is a basic (constitutively fluorescent) green fluorescent protein published in 1996, derived from Aequorea victoria. It is reported to be a rapidly-maturing weak dimer with moderate acid sensitivity.
   6356..6467    +  polyA_signal   bGH poly(A) signal: bovine growth hormone polyadenylation signal
   6572..6712    +  repeat_region  AAV2 ITR: inverted terminal repeat of adeno-associated virus serotype 2 inverted
   6717..6768    -  misc_feature   bom (fragment): basis of mobility region from pBR322
   6787..7242    +  rep_origin     f1 ori (sequence partly withheld): f1 bacteriophage origin of replication; arrow indicates direction of (+) strand synthesis
   7243..7292    -  misc_feature   bom (fragment): basis of mobility region from pBR322
   7394..7429    -  CDS            rop (fragment): Rop protein, which maintains plasmids at low copy number; rop
   7524..7628    +  promoter       AmpR promoter: bla
   7629..8489    +  CDS            AmpR: β-lactamase; bla; confers resistance to ampicillin, carbenicillin, and related antibiotics
   8660..9248    +  rep_origin     ori: high-copy-number ColE1/pMB1/pBR322/pUC origin of replication
>Addgene plasmid #201952 | PX458-3xHA-SpCas9-HF1 | addgene full sequence | sequence record 405306 | Addgene NGS Result
GAGGGCCTATTTCCCATGATTCCTTCATATTTGCATATACGATACAAGGCTGTTAGAGAGATAATTGGAA
TTAATTTGACTGTAAACACAAAGATATTAGTACAAAATACGTGACGTAGAAAGTAATAATTTCTTGGGTA
GTTTGCAGTTTTAAAATTATGTTTTAAAATGGACTATCATATGCTTACCGTAACTTGAAAGTATTTCGAT
TTCTTGGCTTTATATATCTTGTGGAAAGGACGAAACACCGGGTCTTCGAGAAGACCTGTTTTAGAGCTAG
AAATAGCAAGTTAAAATAAGGCTAGTCCGTTATCAACTTGAAAAAGTGGCACCGAGTCGGTGCTTTTTTG
TTTTAGAGCTAGAAATAGCAAGTTAAAATAAGGCTAGTCCGTTTTTAGCGCGTGCGCCAATTCTGCAGAC
AAATGGCTCTAGAGGTACCCGTTACATAACTTACGGTAAATGGCCCGCCTGGCTGACCGCCCAACGACCC
CCGCCCATTGACGTCAATAGTAACGCCAATAGGGACTTTCCATTGACGTCAATGGGTGGAGTATTTACGG
TAAACTGCCCACTTGGCAGTACATCAAGTGTATCATATGCCAAGTACGCCCCCTATTGACGTCAATGACG
GTAAATGGCCCGCCTGGCATTGTGCCCAGTACATGACCTTATGGGACTTTCCTACTTGGCAGTACATCTA
CGTATTAGTCATCGCTATTACCATGGTCGAGGTGAGCCCCACGTTCTGCTTCACTCTCCCCATCTCCCCC
CCCTCCCCACCCCCAATTTTGTATTTATTTATTTTTTAATTATTTTGTGCAGCGATGGGGGCGGGGGGGG
GGGGGGGGCGCGCGCCAGGCGGGGCGGGGCGGGGCGAGGGGCGGGGCGGGGCGAGGCGGAGAGGTGCGGC
GGCAGCCAATCAGAGCGGCGCGCTCCGAAAGTTTCCTTTTATGGCGAGGCGGCGGCGGCGGCGGCCCTAT
AAAAAGCGAAGCGCGCGGCGGGCGGGAGTCGCTGCGCGCTGCCTTCGCCCCGTGCCCCGCTCCGCCGCCG
CCTCGCGCCGCCCGCCCCGGCTCTGACTGACCGCGTTACTCCCACAGGTGAGCGGGCGGGACGGCCCTTC
TCCTCCGGGCTGTAATTAGCTGAGCAAGAGGTAAGGGTTTAAGGGATGGTTGGTTGGTGGGGTATTAATG
TTTAATTACCTGGAGCACCTGCCTGAAATCACTTTTTTTCAGGTTGGACCGGTGCCACCATGGGATCCTA
CCCATACGATGTTCCAGATTACGCTTACCCATACGATGTTCCAGATTACGCTTACCCATACGATGTTCCA
GATTACGCTATGGCCCCAAAGAAGAAGCGGAAGGTCGGTATCCACGGAGTCCCAGCAGCCGACAAGAAGT
ACAGCATCGGCCTGGACATCGGCACCAACTCTGTGGGCTGGGCCGTGATCACCGACGAGTACAAGGTGCC
CAGCAAGAAATTCAAGGTGCTGGGCAACACCGACCGGCACAGCATCAAGAAGAACCTGATCGGAGCCCTG
CTGTTCGACAGCGGCGAAACAGCCGAGGCCACCCGGCTGAAGAGAACCGCCAGAAGAAGATACACCAGAC
GGAAGAACCGGATCTGCTATCTGCAAGAGATCTTCAGCAACGAGATGGCCAAGGTGGACGACAGCTTCTT
CCACAGACTGGAAGAGTCCTTCCTGGTGGAAGAGGATAAGAAGCACGAGCGGCACCCCATCTTCGGCAAC
ATCGTGGACGAGGTGGCCTACCACGAGAAGTACCCCACCATCTACCACCTGAGAAAGAAACTGGTGGACA
GCACCGACAAGGCCGACCTGCGGCTGATCTATCTGGCCCTGGCCCACATGATCAAGTTCCGGGGCCACTT
CCTGATCGAGGGCGACCTGAACCCCGACAACAGCGACGTGGACAAGCTGTTCATCCAGCTGGTGCAGACC
TACAACCAGCTGTTCGAGGAAAACCCCATCAACGCCAGCGGCGTGGACGCCAAGGCCATCCTGTCTGCCA
GACTGAGCAAGAGCAGACGGCTGGAAAATCTGATCGCCCAGCTGCCCGGCGAGAAGAAGAATGGCCTGTT
CGGAAACCTGATTGCCCTGAGCCTGGGCCTGACCCCCAACTTCAAGAGCAACTTCGACCTGGCCGAGGAT
GCCAAACTGCAGCTGAGCAAGGACACCTACGACGACGACCTGGACAACCTGCTGGCCCAGATCGGCGACC
AGTACGCCGACCTGTTTCTGGCCGCCAAGAACCTGTCCGACGCCATCCTGCTGAGCGACATCCTGAGAGT
GAACACCGAGATCACCAAGGCCCCCCTGAGCGCCTCTATGATCAAGAGATACGACGAGCACCACCAGGAC
CTGACCCTGCTGAAAGCTCTCGTGCGGCAGCAGCTGCCTGAGAAGTACAAAGAGATTTTCTTCGACCAGA
GCAAGAACGGCTACGCCGGCTACATTGACGGCGGAGCCAGCCAGGAAGAGTTCTACAAGTTCATCAAGCC
CATCCTGGAAAAGATGGACGGCACCGAGGAACTGCTCGTGAAGCTGAACAGAGAGGACCTGCTGCGGAAG
CAGCGGACCTTCGACAACGGCAGCATCCCCCACCAGATCCACCTGGGAGAGCTGCACGCCATTCTGCGGC
GGCAGGAAGATTTTTACCCATTCCTGAAGGACAACCGGGAAAAGATCGAGAAGATCCTGACCTTCCGCAT
CCCCTACTACGTGGGCCCTCTGGCCAGGGGAAACAGCAGATTCGCCTGGATGACCAGAAAGAGCGAGGAA
ACCATCACCCCCTGGAACTTCGAGGAAGTGGTGGACAAGGGCGCTTCCGCCCAGAGCTTCATCGAGCGGA
TGACCGCCTTCGATAAGAACCTGCCCAACGAGAAGGTGCTGCCCAAGCACAGCCTGCTGTACGAGTACTT
CACCGTGTATAACGAGCTGACCAAAGTGAAATACGTGACCGAGGGAATGAGAAAGCCCGCCTTCCTGAGC
GGCGAGCAGAAAAAGGCCATCGTGGACCTGCTGTTCAAGACCAACCGGAAAGTGACCGTGAAGCAGCTGA
AAGAGGACTACTTCAAGAAAATCGAGTGCTTCGACTCCGTGGAAATCTCCGGCGTGGAAGATCGGTTCAA
CGCCTCCCTGGGCACATACCACGATCTGCTGAAAATTATCAAGGACAAGGACTTCCTGGACAATGAGGAA
AACGAGGACATTCTGGAAGATATCGTGCTGACCCTGACACTGTTTGAGGACAGAGAGATGATCGAGGAAC
GGCTGAAAACCTATGCCCACCTGTTCGACGACAAAGTGATGAAGCAGCTGAAGCGGCGGAGATACACCGG
CTGGGGCGCCCTGAGCCGGAAGCTGATCAACGGCATCCGGGACAAGCAGTCCGGCAAGACAATCCTGGAT
TTCCTGAAGTCCGACGGCTTCGCCAACAGAAACTTCATGGCCCTGATCCACGACGACAGCCTGACCTTTA
AAGAGGACATCCAGAAAGCCCAGGTGTCCGGCCAGGGCGATAGCCTGCACGAGCACATTGCCAATCTGGC
CGGCAGCCCCGCCATTAAGAAGGGCATCCTGCAGACAGTGAAGGTGGTGGACGAGCTCGTGAAAGTGATG
GGCCGGCACAAGCCCGAGAACATCGTGATCGAAATGGCCAGAGAGAACCAGACCACCCAGAAGGGACAGA
AGAACAGCCGCGAGAGAATGAAGCGGATCGAAGAGGGCATCAAAGAGCTGGGCAGCCAGATCCTGAAAGA
ACACCCCGTGGAAAACACCCAGCTGCAGAACGAGAAGCTGTACCTGTACTACCTGCAGAATGGGCGGGAT
ATGTACGTGGACCAGGAACTGGACATCAACCGGCTGTCCGACTACGATGTGGACCATATCGTGCCTCAGA
GCTTTCTGAAGGACGACTCCATCGACAACAAGGTGCTGACCAGAAGCGACAAGAACCGGGGCAAGAGCGA
CAACGTGCCCTCCGAAGAGGTCGTGAAGAAGATGAAGAACTACTGGCGGCAGCTGCTGAACGCCAAGCTG
ATTACCCAGAGAAAGTTCGACAATCTGACCAAGGCCGAGAGAGGCGGCCTGAGCGAACTGGATAAGGCCG
GCTTCATCAAGAGACAGCTGGTGGAAACCCGGGCCATCACAAAGCACGTGGCACAGATCCTGGACTCCCG
GATGAACACTAAGTACGACGAGAATGACAAGCTGATCCGGGAAGTGAAAGTGATCACCCTGAAGTCCAAG
CTGGTGTCCGATTTCCGGAAGGATTTCCAGTTTTACAAAGTGCGCGAGATCAACAACTACCACCACGCCC
ACGACGCCTACCTGAACGCCGTCGTGGGAACCGCCCTGATCAAAAAGTACCCTAAGCTGGAAAGCGAGTT
CGTGTACGGCGACTACAAGGTGTACGACGTGCGGAAGATGATCGCCAAGAGCGAGCAGGAAATCGGCAAG
GCTACCGCCAAGTACTTCTTCTACAGCAACATCATGAACTTTTTCAAGACCGAGATTACCCTGGCCAACG
GCGAGATCCGGAAGCGGCCTCTGATCGAGACAAACGGCGAAACCGGGGAGATCGTGTGGGATAAGGGCCG
GGATTTTGCCACCGTGCGGAAAGTGCTGAGCATGCCCCAAGTGAATATCGTGAAAAAGACCGAGGTGCAG
ACAGGCGGCTTCAGCAAAGAGTCTATCCTGCCCAAGAGGAACAGCGATAAGCTGATCGCCAGAAAGAAGG
ACTGGGACCCTAAGAAGTACGGCGGCTTCGACAGCCCCACCGTGGCCTATTCTGTGCTGGTGGTGGCCAA
AGTGGAAAAGGGCAAGTCCAAGAAACTGAAGAGTGTGAAAGAGCTGCTGGGGATCACCATCATGGAAAGA
AGCAGCTTCGAGAAGAATCCCATCGACTTTCTGGAAGCCAAGGGCTACAAAGAAGTGAAAAAGGACCTGA
TCATCAAGCTGCCTAAGTACTCCCTGTTCGAGCTGGAAAACGGCCGGAAGAGAATGCTGGCCTCTGCCGG
CGAACTGCAGAAGGGAAACGAACTGGCCCTGCCCTCCAAATATGTGAACTTCCTGTACCTGGCCAGCCAC
TATGAGAAGCTGAAGGGCTCCCCCGAGGATAATGAGCAGAAACAGCTGTTTGTGGAACAGCACAAGCACT
ACCTGGACGAGATCATCGAGCAGATCAGCGAGTTCTCCAAGAGAGTGATCCTGGCCGACGCTAATCTGGA
CAAAGTGCTGTCCGCCTACAACAAGCACCGGGATAAGCCCATCAGAGAGCAGGCCGAGAATATCATCCAC
CTGTTTACCCTGACCAATCTGGGAGCCCCTGCCGCCTTCAAGTACTTTGACACCACCATCGACCGGAAGA
GGTACACCAGCACCAAAGAGGTGCTGGACGCCACCCTGATCCACCAGAGCATCACCGGCCTGTACGAGAC
ACGGATCGACCTGTCTCAGCTGGGAGGCGACAAAAGGCCGGCGGCCACGAAAAAGGCCGGCCAGGCAAAA
AAGAAAAAGGAATTCGGCAGTGGAGAGGGCAGAGGAAGTCTGCTAACATGCGGTGACGTCGAGGAGAATC
CTGGCCCAGTGAGCAAGGGCGAGGAGCTGTTCACCGGGGTGGTGCCCATCCTGGTCGAGCTGGACGGCGA
CGTAAACGGCCACAAGTTCAGCGTGTCCGGCGAGGGCGAGGGCGATGCCACCTACGGCAAGCTGACCCTG
AAGTTCATCTGCACCACCGGCAAGCTGCCCGTGCCCTGGCCCACCCTCGTGACCACCCTGACCTACGGCG
TGCAGTGCTTCAGCCGCTACCCCGACCACATGAAGCAGCACGACTTCTTCAAGTCCGCCATGCCCGAAGG
CTACGTCCAGGAGCGCACCATCTTCTTCAAGGACGACGGCAACTACAAGACCCGCGCCGAGGTGAAGTTC
GAGGGCGACACCCTGGTGAACCGCATCGAGCTGAAGGGCATCGACTTCAAGGAGGACGGCAACATCCTGG
GGCACAAGCTGGAGTACAACTACAACAGCCACAACGTCTATATCATGGCCGACAAGCAGAAGAACGGCAT
CAAGGTGAACTTCAAGATCCGCCACAACATCGAGGACGGCAGCGTGCAGCTCGCCGACCACTACCAGCAG
AACACCCCCATCGGCGACGGCCCCGTGCTGCTGCCCGACAACCACTACCTGAGCACCCAGTCCGCCCTGA
GCAAAGACCCCAACGAGAAGCGCGATCACATGGTCCTGCTGGAGTTCGTGACCGCCGCCGGGATCACTCT
CGGCATGGACGAGCTGTACAAGGAATTCTAACTAGAGCTCGCTGATCAGCCTCGACTGTGCCTTCTAGTT
GCCAGCCATCTGTTGTTTGCCCCTCCCCCGTGCCTTCCTTGACCCTGGAAGGTGCCACTCCCACTGTCCT
TTCCTAATAAAATGAGGAAATTGCATCGCATTGTCTGAGTAGGTGTCATTCTATTCTGGGGGGTGGGGTG
GGGCAGGACAGCAAGGGGGAGGATTGGGAAGAGAATAGCAGGCATGCTGGGGAGCGGCCGCAGGAACCCC
TAGTGATGGAGTTGGCCACTCCCTCTCTGCGCGCTCGCTCGCTCACTGAGGCCGGGCGACCAAAGGTCGC
CCGACGCCCGGGCTTTGCCCGGGCGGCCTCAGTGAGCGAGCGAGCGCGCAGCTGCCTGCAGGGGCGCCTG
ATGCGGTATTTTCTCCTTACGCATCTGTGCGGTATTTCACACCGCATA
[95 nt withheld, positions 6769-6863]
T
[46 nt withheld, positions 6865-6910]
C
[141 nt withheld, positions 6912-7052]
CCTTTGACGTTGGAGTCCACGTTCTTT
[37 nt withheld, positions 7080-7116]
ACTCTATCTCGGGCTATTCTTTTGATTTATAAGGGATTTTGCCGATTTCGGTCTATTGGTTAAAAAATGA
GCTGATTTAACAAAAATTTAACGCGAATTTTAACAAAATATTAACGTTTACAATTTTATGGTGCACTCTC
AGTACAATCTGCTCTGATGCCGCATAGTTAAGCCAGCCCCGACACCCGCCAACACCCGCTGACGCGCCCT
GACGGGCTTGTCTGCTCCCGGCATCCGCTTACAGACAAGCTGTGACCGTCTCCGGGAGCTGCATGTGTCA
GAGGTTTTCACCGTCATCACCGAAACGCGCGAGACGAAAGGGCCTCGTGATACGCCTATTTTTATAGGTT
AATGTCATGATAATAATGGTTTCTTAGACGTCAGGTGGCACTTTTCGGGGAAATGTGCGCGGAACCCCTA
TTTGTTTATTTTTCTAAATACATTCAAATATGTATCCGCTCATGAGACAATAACCCTGATAAATGCTTCA
ATAATATTGAAAAAGGAAGAGTATGAGTATTCAACATTTCCGTGTCGCCCTTATTCCCTTTTTTGCGGCA
TTTTGCCTTCCTGTTTTTGCTCACCCAGAAACGCTGGTGAAAGTAAAAGATGCTGAAGATCAGTTGGGTG
CACGAGTGGGTTACATCGAACTGGATCTCAACAGCGGTAAGATCCTTGAGAGTTTTCGCCCCGAAGAACG
TTTTCCAATGATGAGCACTTTTAAAGTTCTGCTATGTGGCGCGGTATTATCCCGTATTGACGCCGGGCAA
GAGCAACTCGGTCGCCGCATACACTATTCTCAGAATGACTTGGTTGAGTACTCACCAGTCACAGAAAAGC
ATCTTACGGATGGCATGACAGTAAGAGAATTATGCAGTGCTGCCATAACCATGAGTGATAACACTGCGGC
CAACTTACTTCTGACAACGATCGGAGGACCGAAGGAGCTAACCGCTTTTTTGCACAACATGGGGGATCAT
GTAACTCGCCTTGATCGTTGGGAACCGGAGCTGAATGAAGCCATACCAAACGACGAGCGTGACACCACGA
TGCCTGTAGCAATGGCAACAACGTTGCGCAAACTATTAACTGGCGAACTACTTACTCTAGCTTCCCGGCA
ACAATTAATAGACTGGATGGAGGCGGATAAAGTTGCAGGACCACTTCTGCGCTCGGCCCTTCCGGCTGGC
TGGTTTATTGCTGATAAATCTGGAGCCGGTGAGCGTGGAAGCCGCGGTATCATTGCAGCACTGGGGCCAG
ATGGTAAGCCCTCCCGTATCGTAGTTATCTACACGACGGGGAGTCAGGCAACTATGGATGAACGAAATAG
ACAGATCGCTGAGATAGGTGCCTCACTGATTAAGCATTGGTAACTGTCAGACCAAGTTTACTCATATATA
CTTTAGATTGATTTAAAACTTCATTTTTAATTTAAAAGGATCTAGGTGAAGATCCTTTTTGATAATCTCA
TGACCAAAATCCCTTAACGTGAGTTTTCGTTCCACTGAGCGTCAGACCCCGTAGAAAAGATCAAAGGATC
TTCTTGAGATCCTTTTTTTCTGCGCGTAATCTGCTGCTTGCAAACAAAAAAACCACCGCTACCAGCGGTG
GTTTGTTTGCCGGATCAAGAGCTACCAACTCTTTTTCCGAAGGTAACTGGCTTCAGCAGAGCGCAGATAC
CAAATACTGTTCTTCTAGTGTAGCCGTAGTTAGGCCACCACTTCAAGAACTCTGTAGCACCGCCTACATA
CCTCGCTCTGCTAATCCTGTTACCAGTGGCTGCTGCCAGTGGCGATAAGTCGTGTCTTACCGGGTTGGAC
TCAAGACGATAGTTACCGGATAAGGCGCAGCGGTCGGGCTGAACGGGGGGTTCGTGCACACAGCCCAGCT
TGGAGCGAACGACCTACACCGAACTGAGATACCTACAGCGTGAGCTATGAGAAAGCGCCACGCTTCCCGA
AGGGAGAAAGGCGGACAGGTATCCGGTAAGCGGCAGGGTCGGAACAGGAGAGCGCACGAGGGAGCTTCCA
GGGGGAAACGCCTGGTATCTTTATAGTCCTGTCGGGTTTCGCCACCTCTGACTTGAGCGTCGATTTTTGT
GATGCTCGTCAGGGGGGCGGAGCCTATGGAAAAACGCCAGCAACGCGGCCTTTTTACGGTTCCTGGCCTT
TTGCTGGCCTTTTGCTCACATGT
